>Addgene plasmid #92208 | BtuCD | depositor full sequence | sequence record 178594 | BtuCD sequence 7204 bps
CATCAGCGTGGTCGTGAAGCGATTCACAGATGTCTGCCTGTTCATCCGCGTCCAGCTCGTTGAGTTTCTC
CAGAAGCGTTAATGTCTGGCTTCTGATAAAGCGGGCCATGTTAAGGGCGGTTTTTTCCTGTTTGGTCACT
GATGCCTCCGTGTAAGGGGGATTTCTGTTCATGGGGGTAATGATACCGATGAAACGAGAGAGGATGCTCA
CGATACGGGTTACTGATGATGAACATGCCCGGTTACTGGAACGTTGTGAGGGTAAACAACTGGCGGTATG
GATGCGGCGGGACCAGAGAAAAATCACTCAGGGTCAATGCCAGCGCTTCGTTAATACAGATGTAGGTGTT
CCACAGGGTAGCCAGCAGCATCCTGCGATGCAGATCCGGAACATAATGGTGCAGGGCGCTGACTTCCGCG
TTTCCAGACTTTACGAAACACGGAAACCGAAGACCATTCATGTTGTTGCTCAGGTCGCAGACGTTTTGCA
GCAGCAGTCGCTTCACGTTCGCTCGCGTATCGGTGATTCATTCTGCTAACCAGTAAGGCAACCCCGCCAG
CCTAGCCGGGTCCTCAACGACAGGAGCACGATCATGCGCACCCGTGGGGCCGCCATGCCGGCGATAATGG
CCTGCTTCTCGCCGAAACGTTTGGTGGCGGGACCAGTGACGAAGGCTTGAGCGAGGGCGTGCAAGATTCC
GAATACCGCAAGCGACAGGCCGATCATCGTCGCGCTCCAGCGAAAGCGGTCCTCGCCGAAAATGACCCAG
AGCGCTGCCGGCACCTGTCCTACGAGTTGCATGATAAAGAAGACAGTCATAAGTGCGGCGACGATAGTCA
TGCCCCGCGCCCACCGGAAGGAGCTGACTGGGTTGAAGGCTCTCAAGGGCATCGGTCGAGATCCCGGTGC
CTAATGAGTGAGCTAACTTACATTAATTGCGTTGCGCTCACTGCCCGCTTTCCAGTCGGGAAACCTGTCG
TGCCAGCTGCATTAATGAATCGGCCAACGCGCGGGGAGAGGCGGTTTGCGTATTGGGCGCCAGGGTGGTT
TTTCTTTTCACCAGTGAGACGGGCAACAGCTGATTGCCCTTCACCGCCTGGCCCTGAGAGAGTTGCAGCA
AGCGGTCCACGCTGGTTTGCCCCAGCAGGCGAAAATCCTGTTTGATGGTGGTTAACGGCGGGATATAACA
TGAGCTGTCTTCGGTATCGTCGTATCCCACTACCGAGATATCCGCACCAACGCGCAGCCCGGACTCGGTA
ATGGCGCGCATTGCGCCCAGCGCCATCTGATCGTTGGCAACCAGCATCGCAGTGGGAACGATGCCCTCAT
TCAGCATTTGCATGGTTTGTTGAAAACCGGACATGGCACTCCAGTCGCCTTCCCGTTCCGCTATCGGCTG
AATTTGATTGCGAGTGAGATATTTATGCCAGCCAGCCAGACGCAGACGCGCCGAGACAGAACTTAATGGG
CCCGCTAACAGCGCGATTTGCTGGTGACCCAATGCGACCAGATGCTCCACGCCCAGTCGCGTACCGTCTT
CATGGGAGAAAATAATACTGTTGATGGGTGTCTGGTCAGAGACATCAAGAAATAACGCCGGAACATTAGT
GCAGGCAGCTTCCACAGCAATGGCATCCTGGTCATCCAGCGGATAGTTAATGATCAGCCCACTGACGCGT
TGCGCGAGAAGATTGTGCACCGCCGCTTTACAGGCTTCGACGCCGCTTCGTTCTACCATCGACACCACCA
CGCTGGCACCCAGTTGATCGGCGCGAGATTTAATCGCCGCGACAATTTGCGACGGCGCGTGCAGGGCCAG
ACTGGAGGTGGCAACGCCAATCAGCAACGACTGTTTGCCCGCCAGTTGTTGTGCCACGCGGTTGGGAATG
TAATTCAGCTCCGCCATCGCCGCTTCCACTTTTTCCCGCGTTTTCGCAGAAACGTGGCTGGCCTGGTTCA
CCACGCGGGAAACGGTCTGATAAGAGACACCGGCATACTCTGCGACATCGTATAACGTTACTGGTTTCAC
ATTCACCACCCTGAATTGACTCTCTTCCGGGCGCTATCATGCCATACCGCGAAAGGTTTTGCGCCATTCG
ATGGTGTCCGGGATCTCGACGCTCTCCCTTATGCGACTCCTGCATTAGGAAGCAGCCCAGTAGTAGGTTG
AGGCCGTTGAGCACCGCCGCCGCAAGGAATGGTGCATGCAAGGAGATGGCGCCCAACAGTCCCCCGGCCA
CGGGGCCTGCCACCATACCCACGCCGAAACAAGCGCTCATGAGCCCGAAGTGGCGAGCCCGATCTTCCCC
ATCGGTGATGTCGGCGATATAGGCGCCAGCAACCGCACCTGTGGCGCCGGTGATGCCGGCCACGATGCGT
CCGGCGTAGAGGATCGAGATCTCGATCCCGCGAAATTAATACGACTCACTATAGGGGAATTGTGAGCGGA
TAACAATTCCCCTCTAGAAATAATTTTGTTTAACTTTAAGAAGGAGATATACCATGGGCCATCATCATCA
TCATCATCATCATCATCACAGCAGCGGCCATATCGACGACGACGACAAGCATATGCTGACACTTGCCCGC
CAACAACAGCGACAAAATATTCGCTGGTTATTATGCCTGTCAGTTTTGATGCTGCTGGCGCTTCTCTTAA
GCCTTTGCGCCGGTGAACAATGGATCTCGCCAGGTGACTGGTTTACTCCTCGTGGCGAACTGTTCGTCTG
GCAAATTCGCCTGCCACGTACGCTGGCTGTATTGCTGGTTGGTGCGGCGCTGGCTATATCCGGCGCTGTA
ATGCAGGCGTTGTTTGAAAATCCTCTGGCAGAACCTGGACTACTTGGCGTCTCTAACGGCGCAGGCGTGG
GGCTTATCGCCGCGGTATTGCTTGGGCAAGGGCAACTCCCCAACTGGGCGCTAGGGCTGTGTGCGATTGC
TGGCGCGCTTATCATCACTTTAATACTCTTACGTTTCGCCCGTCGTCATCTTTCGACCAGTCGGTTATTG
CTGGCTGGCGTTGCATTAGGGATTATCTGTAGCGCACTAATGACGTGGGCTATCTACTTTTCCACCTCAG
TTGATTTGCGTCAGCTGATGTACTGGATGATGGGCGGTTTTGGCGGCGTAGACTGGCGGCAAAGCTGGCT
GATGCTGGCATTGATCCCCGTGTTGTTGTGGATCTGTTGTCAGTCCAGGCCGATGAATATGTTAGCACTT
GGCGAGATCTCGGCGCGGCAACTGGGTTTACCCCTGTGGTTCTGGCGCAATGTGCTGGTGGCAGCGACCG
GCTGGATGGTTGGCGTCAGTGTGGCGCTGGCGGGTGCTATCGGCTTTATTGGTCTGGTGATCCCCCATAT
TCTCCGGTTGTGTGGTTTAACCGATCATCGCGTATTACTTCCCGGCTGCGCGCTGGCAGGGGCGAGCGCA
TTGCTGCTGGCCGATATTGTAGCGCGCCTGGCATTAGCTGCCGCAGAGCTGCCTATTGGCGTGGTCACCG
CAACGTTAGGTGCGCCGGTGTTTATCTGGTTATTGTTAAAAGCAGGACGTTAGTCTAGAAATAATTTTGT
TTAACTTTAAGAAGGAGATATACATATGTCTATTGTGATGCAGTTACAAGATGTTGCGGAATCTACCCGC
CTGGGGCCGCTTTCTGGCGAGGTTCGGGCTGGGGAGATCCTGCACCTGGTGGGGCCGAATGGCGCGGGTA
AGAGTACCTTACTGGCGCGAATGGCCGGAATGACCAGCGGTAAGGGAAGCATTCAGTTCGCGGGGCAACC
ACTGGAAGCATGGTCCGCAACAAAACTCGCGCTGCATCGCGCCTATCTTTCACAACAGCAGACGCCGCCG
TTTGCAACGCCGGTCTGGCACTACCTGACACTGCATCAGCACGATAAAACGCGTACCGAACTACTGAATG
ATGTCGCAGGGGCGCTGGCTCTTGATGACAAACTCGGACGTAGCACCAATCAACTTTCCGGCGGTGAATG
GCAACGCGTACGTCTTGCTGCGGTGGTGTTGCAAATCACACCACAAGCCAATCCCGCAGGCCAATTGCTG
CTTCTTGATGAGCCGATGAACAGTCTTGATGTTGCGCAACAAAGTGCGTTAGACAAAATTCTGAGCGCGC
TGTGTCAGCAAGGACTGGCGATTGTGATGAGCAGTCACGATCTCAACCACACATTGCGTCATGCGCATCG
GGCGTGGTTGCTAAAAGGTGGAAAAATGCTGGCCAGTGGACGCAGGGAAGAGGTGCTCACGCCGCCAAAT
CTGGCGCAGGCCTATGGGATGAATTTTCGCCGTCTGGATATCGAAGGTCACAGAATGCTGATTTCGACCA
TCCTCGAGTAGCACCACCACCACCACTGAGATCCGGCTGCTAACAAAGCCCGAAAGGAAGCTGAGTTGGC
TGCTGCCACCGCTGAGCAATAACTAGCATAACCCCTTGGGGCCTCTAAACGGGTCTTGAGGGGTTTTTTG
CTGAAAGGAGGAACTATATCCGGATTGGCGAATGGG
[124 nt withheld, positions 4517-4640]
C
[91 nt withheld, positions 4642-4732]
A
[49 nt withheld, positions 4734-4782]
CCTTTGACGTTGGAGTCCACGTTCTTT
[37 nt withheld, positions 4810-4846]
ACCCTATCTCGGTCTATTCTTTTGATTTATAAGGGATTTTGCCGATTTCGGCCTATTGGTTAAAAAATGA
GCTGATTTAACAAAAATTTAACGCGAATTTTAACAAAATATTAACGCTTACAATTTAGGTGGCACTTTTC
GGGGAAATGTGCGCGGAACCCCTATTTGTTTATTTTTCTAAATACATTCAAATATGTATCCGCTCATGAG
ACAATAACCCTGATAAATGCTTCAATAATATTGAAAAAGGAAGAGTATGAGTATTCAACATTTCCGTGTC
GCCCTTATTCCCTTTTTTGCGGCATTTTGCCTTCCTGTTTTTGCTCACCCAGAAACGCTGGTGAAAGTAA
AAGATGCTGAAGATCAGTTGGGTGCACGAGTGGGTTACATCGAACTGGATCTCAACAGCGGTAAGATCCT
TGAGAGTTTTCGCCCCGAAGAACGTTTTCCAATGATGAGCACTTTTAAAGTTCTGCTATGTGGCGCGGTA
TTATCCCGTATTGACGCCGGGCAAGAGCAACTCGGTCGCCGCATACACTATTCTCAGAATGACTTGGTTG
AGTACTCACCAGTCACAGAAAAGCATCTTACGGATGGCATGACAGTAAGAGAATTATGCAGTGCTGCCAT
AACCATGAGTGATAACACTGCGGCCAACTTACTTCTGACAACGATCGGAGGACCGAAGGAGCTAACCGCT
TTTTTGCACAACATGGGGGATCATGTAACTCGCCTTGATCGTTGGGAACCGGAGCTGAATGAAGCCATAC
CAAACGACGAGCGTGACACCACGATGCCTGCAGCAATGGCAACAACGTTGCGCAAACTATTAACTGGCGA
ACTACTTACTCTAGCTTCCCGGCAACAATTAATAGACTGGATGGAGGCGGATAAAGTTGCAGGACCACTT
CTGCGCTCGGCCCTTCCGGCTGGCTGGTTTATTGCTGATAAATCTGGAGCCGGTGAGCGTGGGTCTCGCG
GTATCATTGCAGCACTGGGGCCAGATGGTAAGCCCTCCCGTATCGTAGTTATCTACACGACGGGGAGTCA
GGCAACTATGGATGAACGAAATAGACAGATCGCTGAGATAGGTGCCTCACTGATTAAGCATTGGTAACTG
TCAGACCAAGTTTACTCATATATACTTTAGATTGATTTAAAACTTCATTTTTAATTTAAAAGGATCTAGG
TGAAGATCCTTTTTGATAATCTCATGACCAAAATCCCTTAACGTGAGTTTTCGTTCCACTGAGCGTCAGA
CCCCGTAGAAAAGATCAAAGGATCTTCTTGAGATCCTTTTTTTCTGCGCGTAATCTGCTGCTTGCAAACA
AAAAAACCACCGCTACCAGCGGTGGTTTGTTTGCCGGATCAAGAGCTACCAACTCTTTTTCCGAAGGTAA
CTGGCTTCAGCAGAGCGCAGATACCAAATACTGTCCTTCTAGTGTAGCCGTAGTTAGGCCACCACTTCAA
GAACTCTGTAGCACCGCCTACATACCTCGCTCTGCTAATCCTGTTACCAGTGGCTGCTGCCAGTGGCGAT
AAGTCGTGTCTTACCGGGTTGGACTCAAGACGATAGTTACCGGATAAGGCGCAGCGGTCGGGCTGAACGG
GGGGTTCGTGCACACAGCCCAGCTTGGAGCGAACGACCTACACCGAACTGAGATACCTACAGCGTGAGCT
ATGAGAAAGCGCCACGCTTCCCGAAGGGAGAAAGGCGGACAGGTATCCGGTAAGCGGCAGGGTCGGAACA
GGAGAGCGCACGAGGGAGCTTCCAGGGGGAAACGCCTGGTATCTTTATAGTCCTGTCGGGTTTCGCCACC
TCTGACTTGAGCGTCGATTTTTGTGATGCTCGTCAGGGGGGCGGAGCCTATGGAAAAACGCCAGCAACGC
GGCCTTTTTACGGTTCCTGGCCTTTTGCTGGCCTTTTGCTCACATGTTCTTTCCTGCGTTATCCCCTGAT
TCTGTGGATAACCGTATTACCGCCTTTGAGTGAGCTGATACCGCTCGCCGCAGCCGAACGACCGAGCGCA
GCGAGTCAGTGAGCGAGGAAGCGGAAGAGCGCCTGATGCGGTATTTTCTCCTTACGCATCTGTGCGGTAT
TTCACACCGCATATATGGTGCACTCTCAGTACAATCTGCTCTGATGCCGCATAGTTAAGCCAGTATACAC
TCCGCTATCGCTACGTGACTGGGTCATGGCTGCGCCCCGACACCCGCCAACACCCGCTGACGCGCCCTGA
CGGGCTTGTCTGCTCCCGGCATCCGCTTACAGACAAGCTGTGACCGTCTCCGGGAGCTGCATGTGTCAGA
GGTTTTCACCGTCATCACCGAAACGCGCGAGGCAGCTGCGGTAAAGCT
Features (pLannotate 1.2.2; 21 found; start..end, strand, type, name):
    156..536     +  CDS            YPB1_ECOLX: Protein predicted: Swiss-Prot protein existence level 4. From Escherichia coli.
    608..899     -  CDS            TcR (fragment): tetracycline efflux protein; tet; confers resistance to tetracycline
    914..935     -  protein_bind   CAP binding site: CAP binding activates transcription in the presence of cAMP. E. coli catabolite activator protein
    948..2030    -  CDS            lacI: lac repressor; lacI; The lac repressor binds to the lac operator to inhibit transcription in E. coli. This inhibition can be relieved by adding lactose or isopropyl-β-D-thiogalactopyranoside (IPTG).
   2031..2108    -  promoter       lacI promoter: lacI
   2116..2395    -  CDS            TcR (fragment): tetracycline efflux protein; tet; confers resistance to tetracycline
   2417..2435    +  promoter       T7 promoter: promoter for bacteriophage T7 RNA polymerase
   2436..2460    +  protein_bind   lac operator: The lac repressor binds to the lac operator to inhibit transcription in E. coli. This inhibition can be relieved by adding lactose or isopropyl-β-D-thiogalactopyranoside (IPTG). lac repressor encoded by lacI
   2475..2497    +  RBS            RBS: efficient ribosome binding site from bacteriophage T7 gene 10 (Olins and Rangwala, 1989)
   2510..2527    +  CDS            capTEV™ (fragment): composite tag for in vivo biotinylation, TEV protease cleavage, and 6xHis tagging
   2573..3550    +  CDS            btuC: BTUC_ECOLI - Experimental evidence at protein level: Swiss-Prot protein existence level 1. Part of the ABC transporter complex BtuCDF involved in vitamin B12 import. Involved in the translocation of the substrate across the membrane. From Escherichia coli (strain K12).
   3566..3588    +  RBS            RBS: efficient ribosome binding site from bacteriophage T7 gene 10 (Olins and Rangwala, 1989)
   3596..4342    +  CDS            btuD: BTUD_ECOLI - Experimental evidence at protein level: Swiss-Prot protein existence level 1. Part of the ABC transporter complex BtuCDF involved in vitamin B12 import. Responsible for energy coupling to the transport system. From Escherichia coli (strain K12).
   4376..4425    +  CDS            SET1 (fragment): solubility-enhancement tag derived from T7 phage gene 10B
   4433..4480    +  terminator     T7 terminator: transcription terminator for bacteriophage T7 RNA polymerase
   4517..4945    +  rep_origin     f1 ori (sequence partly withheld): f1 bacteriophage origin of replication; arrow indicates direction of (+) strand synthesis
   4998..5102    +  promoter       AmpR promoter: bla
   5103..5963    +  CDS            AmpR: β-lactamase; bla; confers resistance to ampicillin, carbenicillin, and related antibiotics
   6134..6722    +  rep_origin     ori: high-copy-number ColE1/pMB1/pBR322/pUC origin of replication
   6908..7050    -  misc_feature   bom: basis of mobility region from pBR322
   7152..139     -  CDS            rop (across the origin): Rop protein, which maintains plasmids at low copy number; rop
