[The description below was written by a language model from this plasmid's Addgene catalogue record and pLannotate feature annotations shown in this document.]
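Description:
BtuCD is a bacterial expression plasmid built on the Novagen pET21b+ backbone for co-producing the two subunits of the Escherichia coli vitamin B12 ABC importer: BtuC, the membrane-spanning subunit that translocates substrate, and BtuD, the ATP-binding subunit that couples energy to transport. It is propagated in E. coli through a ColE1/pBR322-type origin and selected with ampicillin via the bla gene. The backbone also carries an f1 origin, the bom mobility region, rop, and a lacI cassette. The catalogue lists it as high copy, although the annotated rop gene is normally associated with reduced copy number.

Expression is driven by the T7 promoter with an adjacent lac operator, so transcription requires a host supplying T7 RNA polymerase and is repressed by LacI until IPTG is added. BtuC is recorded as carrying an N-terminal 10x histidine tag followed by an enterokinase cleavage site, derived from a pET19b expression region. The feature table shows a short His-tag-like match just upstream of the btuC reading frame, consistent with this. BtuD, cloned between NdeI and XhoI, has no tag listed and would be expected to co-purify through its association with tagged BtuC.

The record is not fully consistent. The catalogue describes two separate expression regions, each with its own T7 promoter and terminator, and a total size of 6946 bp. The annotated depositor sequence is 7204 nt and shows only one T7 promoter and one T7 terminator, with btuC and btuD arranged in tandem, each preceded by its own T7 gene 10 ribosome binding site. This layout looks bicistronic. The plasmid serves to overexpress the BtuCD complex, and its associated publication reports the complex's structure.
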