Addgene plasmid #92208: BtuCD
Purpose: Expression of BtuCD in E. coli
Depositing lab: Douglas Rees. Depositing organization: California Institute of Technology. Publication: The E. coli BtuCD structure: a framework for ABC transporter architecture and mechanism. Locher KP, Lee AT, Rees DC. Science. 2002 May 10;296(5570):1091-8. 10.1126/science.1071142 PubMed 12004122.
Backbone
  Vector backbone: pET21b+
  Backbone manufacturer: Novagen
  Backbone size w/o insert (bp): 5221
  Total vector size (bp): 6946
  Modifications to backbone: Added entire expression section of pET19b with BtuC gene into original pET21b+. There are 2 expression regions for BtuC and BtuD each with their own T7 Promoter and Terminator
  Vector type: Bacterial Expression
Growth in bacteria
  Bacterial resistance: Ampicillin, 100 μg/mL
  Growth temperature: 37°C
  Growth strain: DH5alpha
  Copy number: High Copy
Gene/Insert 1
  Gene/Insert name: btuC
  Insert size (bp): 978
  Entrez Gene: btuC (a.k.a. b1711, ECK1709, JW1701)
  Promoter: T7 Promoter
  Tag / fusion protein: 10x Histidine Tag (N terminal on insert); Enterokinase Cleavage Site (N terminal on insert)
  Cloning method: Unknown
  Sequencing primers: 5′ gccgttgagcaccgccgccgcaaggaatgg; 3′ tactggatgatgggcggtttt AND ctaACGTCCTGCTTTTAACAATAACCAG
Gene/Insert 2
  Gene/Insert name: btuD
  Insert size (bp): 747
  Entrez Gene: btuD (a.k.a. b1709, ECK1707, JW1699)
  Promoter: T7 Promoter
  Cloning method: Restriction Enzyme; 5′ cloning site NdeI (unknown if destroyed); 3′ cloning site XhoI (unknown if destroyed)
  Sequencing primers: 5′ CTGCCGCAGAGCTGCCTATTG; 3′ CCGCGCTTAATGCGCCGCTACAGGGCGCGT
Terms and licenses: Academic/Nonprofit Terms; Industry Terms: Not Available to Industry
How to cite: BtuCD was a gift from Douglas Rees (Addgene plasmid # 92208 ; http://n2t.net/addgene:92208 ; RRID:Addgene_92208)
