>Addgene plasmid #92208 | BtuCD | addgene partial sequence | sequence record 190588 | Addgene Partial NGS Result
CTTCTAGTGTAGCCGTAGTTAGGCCACCACTTCAAGAACTCTGTAGCACCGCCTACATACCTCGCTCTGC
TAATCCTGTTACCAGTGGCTGCTGCCAGTGGCGATAAGTCGTGTCTTACCGGGTTGGACTCAAGACGATA
GTTACCGGATAAGGCGCAGCGGTCGGGCTGAACGGGGGGTTCGTGCACACAGCCCAGCTTGGAGCGAACG
ACCTACACCGAACTGAGATACCTACAGCGTGAGCTATGAGAAAGCGCCACGCTTCCCGAAGGGAGAAAGG
CGGACAGGTATCCGGTAAGCGGCAGGGTCGGAACAGGAGAGCGCACGAGGGAGCTTCCAGGGGGAAACGC
CTGGTATCTTTATAGTCCTGTCGGGTTTCGCCACCTCTGACTTGAGCGTCGATTTTTGTGATGCTCGTCA
GGGGGGCGGAGCCTATGGAAAAACGCCAGCAACGCGGCCTTTTTACGGTTCCTGGCCTTTTGCTGGCCTT
TTGCTCACATGTTCTTTCCTGCGTTATCCCCTGATTCTGTGGATAACCGTATTACCGCCTTTGAGTGAGC
TGATACCGCTCGCCGCAGCCGAACGACCGAGCGCAGCGAGTCAGTGAGCGAGGAAGCGGAAGAGCGCCTG
ATGCGGTATTTTCTCCTTACGCATCTGTGCGGTATTTCACACCGCAATGGTGCACTCTCAGTACAATCTG
CTCTGATGCCGCATAGTTAAGCCAGTATACACTCCGCTATCGCTACGTGACTGGGTCATGGCTGCGCCCC
GACACCCGCCAACACCCGCTGACGCGCCCTGACGGGCTTGTCTGCTCCCGGCATCCGCTTACAGACAAGC
TGTGACCGTCTCCGGGAGCTGCATGTGTCAGAGGTTTTCACCGTCATCACCGAAACGCGCGAGGCAGCTG
CGGTAAAGCTCATCAGCGTGGTCGTGAAGCGATTCACAGATGTCTGCCTGTTCATCCGCGTCCAGCTCGT
TGAGTTTCTCCAGAAGCGTTAATGTCTGGCTTCTGATAAAGCGGGCCATGTTAAGGGCGGTTTTTTCCTG
TTTGGTCACTGATGCCTCCGTGTAAGGGGGATTTCTGTTCATGGGGGTAATGATACCGATGAAACGAGAG
AGGATGCTCACGATACGGGTTACTGATGATGAACATGCCCGGTTACTGGAACGTTGTGAGGGTAAACAAC
TGGCGGTATGGATGCGGCGGGACCAGAGAAAAATCACTCAGGGTCAATGCCAGCGCTTCGTTAATACAGA
TGTAGGTGTTCCACAGGGTAGCCAGCAGCATCCTGCGATGCAGATCCGGAACATAATGGTGCAGGGCGCT
GACTTCCGCGTTTCCAGACTTTACGAAACACGGAAACCGAAGACCATTCATGTTGTTGCTCAGGTCGCAG
ACGTTTTGCAGCAGCAGTCGCTTCACGTTCGCTCGCGTATCGGTGATTCATTCTGCTAACCAGTAAGGCA
ACCCCGCCAGCCTAGCCGGGTCCTCAACGACAGGAGCACGATCATGCGCACCCGTGGGGCCGCCATGCCG
GCGATAATGGCCTGCTTCTCGCCGAAACGTTTGGTGGCGGGACCAGTGACGAAGGCTTGAGCGAGGGCGT
GCAAGATTCCGAATACCGCAAGCGACAGGCCGATCATCGTCGCGCTCCAGCGAAAGCGGTCCTCGCCGAA
AATGACCCAGAGCGCTGCCGGCACCTGTCCTACGAGTTGCATGATAAAGAAGACAGTCATAAGTGCGGCG
ACGATAGTCATGCCCCGCGCCCACCGGAAGGAGCTGACTGGGTTGAAGGCTCTCAAGGGCATCGGTCGAG
ATCCCGGTGCCTAATGAGTGAGCTAACTTACATTAATTGCGTTGCGCTCACTGCCCGCTTTCCAGTCGGG
AAACCTGTCGTGCCAGCTGCATTAATGAATCGGCCAACGCGCGGGGAGAGGCGGTTTGCGTATTGGGCGC
CAGGGTGGTTTTTCTTTTCACCAGTGAGACGGGCAACAGCTGATTGCCCTTCACCGCCTGGCCCTGAGAG
AGTTGCAGCAAGCGGTCCACGCTGGTTTGCCCCAGCAGGCGAAAATCCTGTTTGATGGTGGTTAACGGCG
GGATATAACATGAGCTGTCTTCGGTATCGTCGTATCCCACTACCGAGATATCCGCACCAACGCGCAGCCC
GGACTCGGTAATGGCGCGCATTGCGCCCAGCGCCATCTGATCGTTGGCAACCAGCATCGCAGTGGGAACG
ATGCCCTCATTCAGCATTTGCATGGTTTGTTGAAAACCGGACATGGCACTCCAGTCGCCTTCCCGTTCCG
CTATCGGCTGAATTTGATTGCGAGTGAGATATTTATGCCAGCCAGCCAGACGCAGACGCGCCGAGACAGA
ACTTAATGGGCCCGCTAACAGCGCGATTTGCTGGTGACCCAATGCGACCAGATGCTCCACGCCCAGTCGC
GTACCGTCTTCATGGGAGAAAATAATACTGTTGATGGGTGTCTGGTCAGAGACATCAAGAAATAACGCCG
GAACATTAGTGCAGGCAGCTTCCACAGCAATGGCATCCTGGTCATCCAGCGGATAGTTAATGATCAGCCC
ACTGACGCGTTGCGCGAGAAGATTGTGCACCGCCGCTTTACAGGCTTCGACGCCGCTTCGTTCTACCATC
GACACCACCACGCTGGCACCCAGTTGATCGGCGCGAGATTTAATCGCCGCGACAATTTGCGACGGCGCGT
GCAGGGCCAGACTGGAGGTGGCAACGCCAATCAGCAACGACTGTTTGCCCGCCAGTTGTTGTGCCACGCG
GTTGGGAATGTAATTCAGCTCCGCCATCGCCGCTTCCACTTTTTCCCGCGTTTTCGCAGAAACGTGGCTG
GCCTGGTTCACCACGCGGGAAACGGTCTGATAAGAGACACCGGCATACTCTGCGACATCGTATAACGTTA
CTGGTTTCACATTCACCACCCTGAATTGACTCTCTTCCGGGCGCTATCATGCCATACCGCGAAAGGTTTT
GCGCCATTCGATGGTGTCCGGGATCTCGACGCTCTCCCTTATGCGACTCCTGCATTAGGAAGCAGCCCAG
TAGTAGGTTGAGGCCGTTGAGCACCGCCGCCGCAAGGAATGGTGCATGCAAGGAGATGGCGCCCAACAGT
CCCCCGGCCACGGGGCCTGCCACCATACCCACGCCGAAACAAGCGCTCATGAGCCCGAAGTGGCGAGCCC
GATCTTCCCCATCGGTGATGTCGGCGATATAGGCGCCAGCAACCGCACCTGTGGCGCCGGTGATGCCGGC
CACGATGCGTCCGGCGTAGAGGATCGAGATCTCGATCCCGCGAAATTAATACGACTCACTATAGGGGAAT
TGTGAGCGGATAACAATTCCCCTCTAGAAATAATTTTGTTTAACTTTAAGAAGGAGATATACCATGGGCC
ATCATCATCATCATCATCATCATCATCACAGCAGCGGCCATATCGACGACGACGACAAGCATATGCTGAC
ACTTGCCCGCCAACAACAGCGACAAAATATTCGCTGGTTATTATGCCTGTCAGTTTTGATGCTGCTGGCG
CTTCTCTTAAGCCTTTGCGCCGGTGAACAATGGATCTCGCCAGGTGACTGGTTTACTCCTCGTGGCGAAC
TGTTCGTCTGGCAAATTCGCCTGCCACGTACGCTGGCTGTATTGCTGGTTGGTGCGGCGCTGGCTATATC
CGGCGCTGTAATGCAGGCGTTGTTTGAAAATCCTCTGGCAGAACCTGGACTACTTGGCGTCTCTAACGGC
GCAGGCGTGGGGCTTATCGCCGCGGTATTGCTTGGGCAAGGGCAACTCCCCAACTGGGCGCTAGGGCTGT
GTGCGATTGCTGGCGCGCTTATCATCACTTTAATACTCTTACGTTTCGCCCGTCGTCATCTTTCGACCAG
TCGGTTATTGCTGGCTGGCGTTGCATTAGGGATTATCTGTAGCGCACTAATGACGTGGGCTATCTACTTT
TCCACCTCAGTTGATTTGCGTCAGCTGATGTACTGGATGATGGGCGGTTTTGGCGGCGTAGACTGGCGGC
AAAGCTGGCTGATGCTGGCATTGATCCCCGTGTTGTTGTGGATCTGTTGTCAGTCCAGGCCGATGAATAT
GTTAGCACTTGGCGAGATCTCGGCGCGGCAACTGGGTTTACCCCTGTGGTTCTGGCGCAATGTGCTGGTG
GCAGCGACCGGCTGGATGGTTGGCGTCAGTGTGGCGCTGGCGGGTGCTATCGGCTTTATTGGTCTGGTGA
TCCCCCATATTCTCCGGTTGTGTGGTTTAACCGATCATCGCGTATTACTTCCCGGCTGCGCGCTGGCAGG
GGCGAGCGCATTGCTGCTGGCCGATATTGTAGCGCGCCTGGCATTAGCTGCCGCAGAGCTGCCTATTGGC
GTGGTCACCGCAACGTTAGGTGCGCCGGTGTTTATCTGGTTATTGTTAAAAGCAGGACGTTAGTCTAGAA
ATAATTTTGTTTAACTTTAAGAAGGAGATATACATATGTCTATTGTGATGCAGTTACAAGATGTTGCGGA
ATCTACCCGCCTGGGGCCGCTTTCTGGCGAGGTTCGGGCTGGGGAGATCCTGCACCTGGTGGGGCCGAAT
GGCGCGGGTAAGAGTACCTTACTGGCGCGAATGGCCGGAATGACCAGCGGTAAGGGAAGCATTCAGTTCG
CGGGGCAACCACTGGAAGCATGGTCCGCAACAAAACTCGCGCTGCATCGCGCCTATCTTTCACAACAGCA
GACGCCGCCGTTTGCAACGCCGGTCTGGCACTACCTGACACTGCATCAGCACGATAAAACGCGTACCGAA
CTACTGAATGATGTCGCAGGGGCGCTGGCTCTTGATGACAAACTCGGACGTAGCACCAATCAACTTTCCG
GCGGTGAATGGCAACGCGTACGTCTTGCTGCGGTGGTGTTGCAAATCACACCACAAGCCAATCCCGCAGG
CCAATTGCTGCTTCTTGATGAGCCGATGAACAGTCTTGATGTTGCGCAACAAAGTGCGTTAGACAAAATT
CTGAGCGCGCTGTGTCAGCAAGGACTGGCGATTGTGATGAGCAGTCACGATCTCAACCACACATTGCGTC
ATGCGCATCGGGCGTGGTTGCTAAAAGGTGGAAAAATGCTGGCCAGTGGACGCAGGGAAGAGGTGCTCAC
GCCGCCAAATCTGGCGCAGGCCTATGGGATGAATTTTCGCCGTCTGGATATCGAAGGTCACAGAATGCTG
ATTTCGACCATCCTCGAGTAGCACCACCACCACCACTGAGATCCGGCTGCTAACAAAGCCCGAAAGGAAG
CTGAGTTGGCTGCTGCCACCGCTGAGCAATAACTAGCATAACCCCTTGGGGCCTCTAAACGGGTCTTGAG
GGGTTTTTTGCTGAAAGGAGGAACTATATCCGGATTGGCGAATGGG
[124 nt withheld, positions 5437-5560]
C
[91 nt withheld, positions 5562-5652]
A
[49 nt withheld, positions 5654-5702]
CCTTTGACGTTGGAGTCCACGTTCTTT
[37 nt withheld, positions 5730-5766]
ACCCTATCTCGGTCTATTCTTTTGA
